>Addgene plasmid #133325 | pHBS1501 [IBB-GFP-mCherry3E]-[BFP-TDP43 deltaRRM] | addgene full sequence | sequence record 261767 | Addgene NGS Result
TTTTCCCTCTGCCAAAAATTATGGGGACATCATGAAGCCCCTTGAGCATCTGACTTCTGGCTAATAAAGG
AAATTTATTTTCATTGCAATAGTGTGTTGGAATTTTTTGTGTCTCTCACTCGGAAGGACATATGGGAGGG
CAAATCATTTAAAACATCAGAATGAGTATTTGGTTTAGAGTTTGGCAACATATGCCCATATGCTGGCTGC
CATGAACAAAGGTTGGCTATAAAGAGGTCATCAGTATATGAAACAGCCCCCTGCTGTCCATTCCTTATTC
CATAGAAAAGCCTTGACTTGAGGTTAGATTTTTTTTATATTTTGTTTTGTGTTATTTTTTTCTTTAACAT
CCCTAAAATTTTCCTTACATGTTTTACTAGCCAGATTTTTCCTCCTCTCCTGACTACTCCCAGTCATAGC
TGTCCCTCTTCTCTTATGGAGATCCCTCGACTGCATTAATGAATCGGCCAACGCGCGGGGAGAGGCGGTT
TGCGTATTGGGCGCTCTTCCGCTTCCTCGCTCACTGACTCGCTGCGCTCGGTCGTTCGGCTGCGGCGAGC
GGTATCAGCTCACTCAAAGGCGGTAATACGGTTATCCACAGAATCAGGGGATAACGCAGGAAAGAACATG
TGAGCAAAAGGCCAGCAAAAGGCCAGGAACCGTAAAAAGGCCGCGTTGCTGGCGTTTTTCCATAGGCTCC
GCCCCCCTGACGAGCATCACAAAAATCGACGCTCAAGTCAGAGGTGGCGAAACCCGACAGGACTATAAAG
ATACCAGGCGTTTCCCCCTGGAAGCTCCCTCGTGCGCTCTCCTGTTCCGACCCTGCCGCTTACCGGATAC
CTGTCCGCCTTTCTCCCTTCGGGAAGCGTGGCGCTTTCTCATAGCTCACGCTGTAGGTATCTCAGTTCGG
TGTAGGTCGTTCGCTCCAAGCTGGGCTGTGTGCACGAACCCCCCGTTCAGCCCGACCGCTGCGCCTTATC
CGGTAACTATCGTCTTGAGTCCAACCCGGTAAGACACGACTTATCGCCACTGGCAGCAGCCACTGGTAAC
AGGATTAGCAGAGCGAGGTATGTAGGCGGTGCTACAGAGTTCTTGAAGTGGTGGCCTAACTACGGCTACA
CTAGAAGAACAGTATTTGGTATCTGCGCTCTGCTGAAGCCAGTTACCTTCGGAAAAAGAGTTGGTAGCTC
TTGATCCGGCAAACAAACCACCGCTGGTAGCGGTGGTTTTTTTGTTTGCAAGCAGCAGATTACGCGCAGA
AAAAAAGGATCTCAAGAAGATCCTTTGATCTTTTCTACGGGGTCTGACGCTCAGTGGAACGAAAACTCAC
GTTAAGGGATTTTGGTCATGAGATTATCAAAAAGGATCTTCACCTAGATCCTTTTAAATTAAAAATGAAG
TTTTAAATCAATCTAAAGTATATATGAGTAAACTTGGTCTGACAGTTACCAATGCTTAATCAGTGAGGCA
CCTATCTCAGCGATCTGTCTATTTCGTTCATCCATAGTTGCCTGACTCCCCGTCGTGTAGATAACTACGA
TACGGGAGGGCTTACCATCTGGCCCCAGTGCTGCAATGATACCGCGAGACCCACGCTCACCGGCTCCAGA
TTTATCAGCAATAAACCAGCCAGCCGGAAGGGCCGAGCGCAGAAGTGGTCCTGCAACTTTATCCGCCTCC
ATCCAGTCTATTAATTGTTGCCGGGAAGCTAGAGTAAGTAGTTCGCCAGTTAATAGTTTGCGCAACGTTG
TTGCCATTGCTACAGGCATCGTGGTGTCACGCTCGTCGTTTGGTATGGCTTCATTCAGCTCCGGTTCCCA
ACGATCAAGGCGAGTTACATGATCCCCCATGTTGTGCAAAAAAGCGGTTAGCTCCTTCGGTCCTCCGATC
GTTGTCAGAAGTAAGTTGGCCGCAGTGTTATCACTCATGGTTATGGCAGCACTGCATAATTCTCTTACTG
TCATGCCATCCGTAAGATGCTTTTCTGTGACTGGTGAGTACTCAACCAAGTCATTCTGAGAATAGTGTAT
GCGGCGACCGAGTTGCTCTTGCCCGGCGTCAACACGGGATAATACCGCGCCACATAGCAGAACTTTAAAA
GTGCTCATCATTGGAAAACGTTCTTCGGGGCGAAAACTCTCAAGGATCTTACCGCTGTTGAGATCCAGTT
CGATGTAACCCACTCGTGCACCCAACTGATCTTCAGCATCTTTTACTTTCACCAGCGTTTCTGGGTGAGC
AAAAACAGGAAGGCAAAATGCCGCAAAAAAGGGAATAAGGGCGACACGGAAATGTTGAATACTCATACTC
TTCCTTTTTCAATATTATTGAAGCATTTATCAGGGTTATTGTCTCATGAGCGGATACATATTTGAATGTA
TTTAGAAAAATAAACAAATAGGGGTTCCGCGCACATTTCCCCGAAAAGTGCCACCTGACGTCTAAGAAAC
CATTATTATCATGACATTAACCTATAAAAATAGGCGTATCACGAGGCCCTTTCGTCTTCACTCGACGCGG
CCAGCTTGGTCGAGCTGGATACTTCCCGTCCGCCAGGGGGACATGCCGGCGATGCTGAAGGTCGCGCGCA
TTCCCGATGAAGAGGCCGGTTACCGCCTGTTGACCTGGTGGGACGGGCAGGGCGCCGAGTTCATAAGAGA
AGAGGGACAGCTATGACTGGGAGTAGTCAGGAGAGGAGGAAAAATCTGGCTAGTAAAACATGTAAGGAAA
ATTTTAGGGATGTTAAAGAAAAAAATAACACAAAACAAAATATAAAAAAAATCTAACCTCAAGTCAAGGC
TTTTCTATGGAATAAGGAATGGACAGCAGGGGGCTGTTTCATATACTGATGACCTCTTTATAGCCAACCT
TTGTTCATGGCAGCCAGCATATGGGCATATGTTGCCAAACTCTAAACCAAATACTCATTCTGATGTTTTA
AATGATTTGCCCTCCCATATGTCCTTCCGAGTGAGAGACACAAAAAATTCCAACACACTATTGCAATGAA
AATAAATTTCCTTTATTAGCCAGAAGTCAGATGCTCAAGGGGCTTCATGATGTCCCCATAATTTTTGGCA
GAGGGAAAAAGATCTCAGTGGTATTTGTGAGCCAGGGCATTGGCCACACCAGCCACCACCTTCTGATAGG
CAGCCTGCACCTGAGGAGTGAATTCTTTGCCAAAATGATGAGACAGCACAACAACCAGCACGTTGCCCAG
GAGCTGTAGGAAAGAGAAGAAGGCATGAACATGGTTAGCAGAGGGGCCCGGTTTGGACTCAGAGTATTTT
ATCCTCATCTCAAACAGTGTATATCATTGTAACCATAAAGAGAAAGGCAGGATGATGACCAGGGTGTAGT
TGTTTCTACCAATAAGAATATTTCCACGCCAGCCAGAATTTATATGCAGAAATATTCTACCTTATCATTT
AATTATAACAATTGTTCTCTAAAACTGTGCTGAAGTACAATATAATATACCCTGATTGCCTTGAAAAAAA
AGTGATTAGAGAAAGTACTTACAATCTGACAAATAAACAAAAGTGAATTTAAAAATTCGTTACAAATGCA
AGCTAAAGTTTAACGAAAAAGTTACAGAAAATGAAAAGAAAATAAGAGGAGACAATGGTTGTCAACAGAG
TAGAAAGTGAAAGAAACAAAATTATCATGAGGGTCCATGGTGATACAAGGGACATCTTCCCATTCTAAAC
AACACCCTGAAAACTTTGCCCCCTCCATATAACATGAATTTTACAATAGCGAAAAAGAAAGAACAATCAA
GGGTCCCCAAACTCACCCTGAAGTTCTCAGTCTAGAGTCGAGAGGATCAATCACTTTGTACAAGAAAGCT
GGGTCTAGATAGCTTACTTGTACAGCTCGTCCATGCCGCCGGTGGAGTGGCGGCCCTCGGCGCGTTCGTA
CTGTTCCACGATGGTGTAGTCCTCGTTGTGGGAGGTGATGTCCAACTTGATGTTGACGTTGTAGGCGCCG
GGCAGCTGCACGGGCTTCTTGGCCTTGTAGGTGGTCTTGACCTCAGCGTCGTAGTGGCCGCCGTCCTTCA
GCTTCAGCCTCTGCTTGATCTCGCCCTTCAGGGCGCCGTCCTCGGGGTACATCCGCTCGGAGGAGGCCTC
CCAGCCCATGGTCTTCTTCTGCATTACGGGGCCGTCGGAGGGGAAGTTGGTGCCGCGCAGCTTCACCTTG
TAGATGAACTCGCCGTCCTGCAGGGAGGAGTCCTGGGTCACGGTCACCACGCCGCCGTCCTCGAAGTTCA
TCACGCGCTCCCACTTGAAGCCCTCGGGGAAGGACAGCTTCAAGTAGTCGGGGATGTCGGCGGGGTGCTT
CACGTAGGCCTTGGAGCCGTACATGAACTGAGGGGACAGGATGTCCCAGGCGAAGGGCAGGGGGCCACCC
TTGGTCACCTTCAGCTTGGCGGTCTGGGTGCCCTCGTAGGGGCGGCCCTGAGGAAAAAAAAGGAAAGGGC
ATGCTCGCCATGTGCAAGATACAGTGTTGAATGTGGTGCAAAATATAAAGATGTGGAAGAAAAAGCCACT
GAAAATAATATGAGGAAATAAAAAACTAGAGTAAATTATCAGTGGAACAATTTCTATTATACAAGACACT
ACACCCATACATTCTCCTAATGCTCATGTAAGAATTTCTCCAAAAATACCTTCCAGCACTACAAACTAGA
AAAAAAAAGAGACATGGACACCAAATTAAGTTCTTAATAGTGAAGAACAAAAGAACTACCTTGCCTGCTC
CAGTGGATCCAGCAACCGCCAACAACTGTCCTCTTTCTATCTTGAAATTAATATCTTTCAGGACAGGAGT
ACCAAGAAGTGAGAAATTACTGAAGAAGAGGCTGTCATCACCATTAGAAGTTTTTCTATTGTTATTGTTT
TGTTTTGCTTTCTCAAATAATTCCCCAAATCCCTGTTAAAAAAAAACACACACACACACACACACACACA
CATCAAAAATAAAAGATGAGTTTGTCAGATATTTTCAATAGATGCTTGTTTTATGTACCATACTCACCTC
GCCCTCGCCCTCGATCTCGAACTCGTGGCCGTTCACGGAGCCCTCCATGTGCACCTTGAAGCGCATGAAC
TCCTTGATGATGGCCATGTTATCCTCCTCGCCCTTGCTGGTTCCGGTGCCTCCACTTTCATCTTCACCTT
TAGTGATACCGGCTGCCGTCACGAACTCCTTCAGGACCATGTGATCGCGCTTCTCGTTCGGGTCTTTGCT
CAGCGTGGTCTGGGTGCTCAGATAGTGGTTGTCCGGCAGGCGCACCGGGCCGTCGCCGATCGGGGTGTTC
TGCTGTTTGTGGTCGGCTTCCTGCTGGCTGCCGTCCTCAACGTTGTGGCGGATCTTGAAGTTAGCCTTGA
TGCCGTTCTTCTGCTTGTCGGCTTCGATACGGACGTTGTGGCTGTTGTGGTTGTACTCCAGCTTGTGACC
CAGGATGTTGCCGTCCTCCTTGAAGTCGTTGCCCTTCAGCTCGATGCGGTTCACCAGGGTGTCGCCCTCG
AACTTCACCTCCGCGCGGGTCTTGTAGGTGCCGTCGTCCTTGAACTCGATGGTGCGCTCCTGGACGTAGC
CTTCCGGCATGGCGGACTTGAAGAAGTCGTGACGCTTCATGTGGTCCGGGTAGCGGCTGAAGCACTGCAC
GCCGTAGGTCAGGGTGGTCACGAGGGTCGGCCACGGCACCGGCAGCTTGCCGGTGGTGCAGATGAACTTC
AGGGTCAGCTTGCCCTCGGTGGCATCGCCCTCGCCCTCGCCACGCACGCTGAACTTGTGGCCGTTTACGT
CGCCGTCCAGCTCGACTTTGATAGGCACAGTACCTGTAAATAGTTCCTCTCCTTTACTGGTACCATCATC
AGGGAATGAGCTTACATTTCTCCTCTTCAGCATCTGGTCATCCTTCTTAGCTTTCCTCAGCTCCACATTG
ACCTCTATTCTGCGACGCCTCATTTCTGTACTGTCTTTTCCCTTGTTCTTGAATCTGTGAAGACGGGCAG
CTGGTGTATTAGCATTCTCGTTGGTGGATCCCATGGTGGCACCGGTGAATTCTCCAGGCGATCTGACGGT
TCACTAAACGAGCTCTGCTTATATAGGCCTCCCACCGTACACGCCACCTCGACATACTCGAGTAGTTATT
AATAGTAATCAATTACGGGGTCATTAGTTCATAGCCCATATATGGAGTTCCGCGTTACATAACTTACGGT
AAATGGCCCGCCTGGCTGACCGCCCAACGACCCCCGCCCATTGACGTCAATAATGACGTATGTTCCCATA
GTAACGCCAATAGGGACTTTCCATTGACGTCAATGGGTGGAGTATTTACGGTAAACTGCCCACTTGGCAG
TACATCAAGTGTATCATATGCCAAGTACGCCCCCTATTGACGTCAATGACGGTAAATGGCCCGCCTGGCA
TTATGCCCAGTACATGACCTTATGGGACTTTCCTACTTGGCAGTACATCTACGTATTAGTCATCGCTATT
ACCATGGTGATGCGGTTTTGGCAGTACATCAATGGGCGTGGATAGCGGTTTGACTCACGGGGATTTCCAA
GTCTCCACCCCATTGACGTCAATGGGAGTTTGTTTTGGCACCAAAATCAACGGGACTTTCCAAAATGTCG
TAACAACTCCGCCCCATTGACGCAAATGGGCGGTAGGCGTGTACGGTGGGAGGTCTATATAAGCAGAGCT
GGTTTAGTGAACCGTCAGATCCGCTAGGGATCCTCTAGTCAGCTGACGCGTTACCACCGGTGCCACCATG
GGAAGCGAGCTGATTAAGGAGAACATGCACATGAAGCTGTACATGGAGGGCACCGTGGACAACCATCACT
TCAAGTGCACATCCGAGGGCGAAGGCAAGCCCTACGAGGGCACCCAGACCATGAGAATCAAGGTGGTCGA
GGGCGGCCCTCTCCCCTTCGCCTTCGACATCCTGGCTACTAGCTTCCTCTACGGCAGCAAGACCTTCATC
AACCACACCCAGGGCATCCCCGACTTCTTCAAGCAGTCCTTCCCTGAGGGCTTCACATGGGAGAGAGTCA
CCACATACGAAGACGGGGGCGTGCTGACCGCTACCCAGGACACCAGCCTCCAGGACGGCTGCCTCATCTA
CAACGTCAAGATCAGAGGGGTGAACTTCACATCCAACGGCCCTGTGATGCAGAAGAAAACACTCGGCTGG
GAGGCCTTCACCGAGACGCTGTACCCCGCTGACGGCGGCCTGGAAGGCAGAAACGACATGGCCCTGAAGC
TCGTGGGCGGGAGCCATCTGATCGCAAACGCCAAGACCACATATAGATCCAAGAAACCCGCTAAGAACCT
CAAGATGCCTGGCGTCTACTATGTGGACTACAGACTGGAAAGAATCAAGGAGGCCAACAACGAGACCTAC
GTCGAGCAGCACGAGGTGGCAGTGGCCAGATACTGCGACCTCCCTAGCAAACTGGGGCACAAGCTTAATT
CCGGAATGTCTGAATATATTCGGGTAACCGAAGATGAGAACGATGAGCCCATTGAAATACCATCGGAAGA
CGATGGGACGGTGCTGCTCTCCACGGTTACAGCCCAGTTTCCAGGGGCGTGTGGGCTTCGCTACAGGAAT
CCAGTGTCTCAGTGTATGAGAGGTGTCCGGCTGGTAGAAGGAATTCTGCATGCCCCAGATGCTGGCTGGG
GAAATCTGGTGTATGTTGTCAACTATCCAAAAGATAACAAAAGAAAAATGGATGAGACAGATGCTTCATC
AGCAGTGAAAGTGAAAAGAGCAGTCCAGAAAACATCCTCCAATGCCGAACCTAAGCACAATAGCAATAGA
CAGTTAGAAAGAAGTGGAAGATTTGGTGGTAATCCAGGTGGCTTTGGGAATCAGGGTGGATTTGGTAATA
GCAGAGGGGGTGGAGCTGGTTTGGGAAACAATCAAGGTAGTAATATGGGTGGTGGGATGAACTTTGGTGC
GTTCAGCATTAATCCAGCCATGATGGCTGCCGCCCAGGCAGCACTACAGAGCAGTTGGGGTATGATGGGC
ATGTTAGCCAGCCAGCAGAACCAGTCAGGCCCATCGGGTAATAACCAAAACCAAGGCAACATGCAGAGGG
AGCCAAACCAGGCCTTCGGTTCTGGAAATAACTCTTATAGTGGCTCTAATTCTGGTGCAGCAATTGGTTG
GGGATCAGCATCCAATGCAGGGTCGGGCAGTGGTTTTAATGGAGGCTTTGGCTCAAGCATGGATTCTAAG
TCTTCTGGCTGGGGAATGTAGACTAGACCCAGCTTTCTTGTACAAAGTGGTTGATCCTCTACTAGTAAGC
TTGCATGCGATATCTCTAGAGCTGAGAACTTCAGGGTGAGTTTGGGGACCCTTGATTGTTCTTTCTTTTT
CGCTATTGTAAAATTCATGTTATATGGAGGGGGCAAAGTTTTCAGGGTGTTGTTTAGAATGGGAAGATGT
CCCTTGTATCACCATGGACCCTCATGATAATTTTGTTTCTTTCACTTTCTACTCTGTTGACAACCATTGT
CTCCTCTTATTTTCTTTTCATTTTCTGTAACTTTTTCGTTAAACTTTAGCTTGCATTTGTAACGAATTTT
TAAATTCACTTTTGTTTATTTGTCAGATTGTAAGTACTTTCTCTAATCACTTTTTTTTCAAGGCAATCAG
GGTATATTATATTGTACTTCAGCACAGTTTTAGAGAACAATTGTTATAATTAAATGATAAGGTAGAATAT
TTCTGCATATAAATTCTGGCTGGCGTGGAAATATTCTTATTGGTAGAAACAACTACACCCTGGTCATCAT
CCTGCCTTTCTCTTTATGGTTACAATGATATACACTGTTTGAGATGAGGATAAAATACTCTGAGTCCAAA
CCGGGCCCCTCTGCTAACCATGTTCATGCCTTCTTCTCTTTCCTACAGCTCCTGGGCAACGTGCTGGTTG
TTGTGCTGTCTCATCATTTTGGCAAAGAATTCACTCCTCAGGTGCAGGCTGCCTATCAGAAGGTGGTGGC
TGGTGTGGCCAATGCCCTGGCTCACAAATACCACTGAGATCT
Features (pLannotate 1.2.2; 23 found; start..end, strand, type, name):
     63..118     +  polyA_signal   β-globin poly(A) signal: rabbit β-globin polyadenylation signal (Gil and Proudfoot, 1987)
    451..504     -  CDS            lacI (fragment): lac repressor; lacI; The lac repressor binds to the lac operator to inhibit transcription in E. coli. This inhibition can be relieved by adding lactose or isopropyl-β-D-thiogalactopyranoside (IPTG).
    687..1275    -  rep_origin     ori: high-copy-number ColE1/pMB1/pBR322/pUC origin of replication
   1446..2306    -  CDS            AmpR: β-lactamase; bla; confers resistance to ampicillin, carbenicillin, and related antibiotics
   2307..2411    -  promoter       AmpR promoter: bla
   2530..2646    +  CDS            str (fragment): STR_KLEPN - Protein inferred from homology: Swiss-Prot protein existence level 3. The aminoglycoside phosphotransferases achieve inactivation of their antibiotic substrates by phosphorylation. From Klebsiella pneumoniae.
   2972..3027    -  polyA_signal   β-globin poly(A) signal: rabbit β-globin polyadenylation signal (Gil and Proudfoot, 1987)
   3098..3220    -  CDS            HBB: HBB_COLGU - Experimental evidence at transcript level: Swiss-Prot protein existence level 2. Involved in oxygen transport from the lung to the various peripheral tissues. From Colobus guereza (Mantled guereza) (Eastern black-and-white colobus monkey).
   3224..3796    -  intron         β-globin intron: intron from rabbit β-globin gene
   3832..3854    +  protein_bind   attB2 (fragment): mutant version of attB; recombination site for the Gateway® BP reaction BP Clonase™
   3865..4459    -  CDS            mCherry (fragment): monomeric derivative of DsRed fluorescent protein (Shaner et al., 2004) mammalian codon-optimized
   4738..4944    -  CDS            CFTR (fragment): CFTR_HUMAN - Also known as ABCC7. Experimental evidence at protein level: Swiss-Prot protein existence level 1. Epithelial ion channel that plays an important role in the regulation of epithelial ion and water transport and fluid homeostasis (PubMed:26823428). Mediates the transport of chloride ions across the cell membrane (PubMed:10792060, PubMed:11524016, PubMed:11707463, PubMed:12519745, PubMed:15010471, PubMed:12588899, PubMed:17036051, PubMed:19398555, PubMed:19621064, PubMed:22178883, PubMed:25330774, PubMed:1712898, PubMed:8910473, PubMed:9804160, PubMed:12529365, PubMed:17182731, PubM
   5037..5148    -  CDS            mCherry (fragment): monomeric derivative of DsRed fluorescent protein (Shaner et al., 2004) mammalian codon-optimized
   5167..5868    -  CDS            Superfolder GFP: Superfolder GFP is a basic (constitutively fluorescent) green fluorescent protein published in 2005, derived from Aequorea victoria. It is reported to be a very rapidly-maturing weak dimer.
   5854..6048    -  CDS            KPNA2 (fragment): IMA1_HUMAN - Also known as RCH1, SRP1. Experimental evidence at protein level: Swiss-Prot protein existence level 1. Functions in nuclear protein import as an adapter protein for nuclear receptor KPNB1. Binds specifically and directly to substrates containing either a simple or bipartite NLS motif. Docking of the importin/substrate complex to the nuclear pore complex (NPC) is mediated by KPNB1 through binding to nucleoporin FxFG repeats and the complex is subsequently translocated through the pore by an energy requiring, Ran-dependent mechanism. At the nucleoplasmic side of the NPC, Ran binds
   6101..6135    -  promoter       minimal CMV promoter (fragment): human cytomegalovirus (CMV) immediate early promoter
   6213..6516    +  enhancer       CMV enhancer: human cytomegalovirus immediate early enhancer
   6517..6720    +  promoter       CMV promoter: human cytomegalovirus (CMV) immediate early promoter
   6794..7489    +  CDS            TagBFP: TagBFP is a basic (constitutively fluorescent) blue fluorescent protein published in 2008, derived from Entacmaea quadricolor. It is reported to be a very rapidly-maturing monomer with very low acid sensitivity.
   7496..8278    +  CDS            TARDBP (fragment): TADBP_HUMAN - Also known as TDP43. Experimental evidence at protein level: Swiss-Prot protein existence level 1. RNA-binding protein that is involved in various steps of RNA biogenesis and processing (PubMed:23519609). Preferentially binds, via its two RNA recognition motifs RRM1 and RRM2, to GU-repeats on RNA molecules predominantly localized within long introns and in the 3'UTR of mRNAs (PubMed:23519609, PubMed:24240615, PubMed:24464995). In turn, regulates the splicing of many non-coding and protein-coding RNAs including proteins involved in neuronal survival, as well as mRNAs that encode p
   8287..8311    -  protein_bind   attB2: mutant version of attB; recombination site for the Gateway® BP reaction BP Clonase™
   8366..8938    +  intron         β-globin intron: intron from rabbit β-globin gene
   8942..9064    +  CDS            HBB: HBB_COLGU - Experimental evidence at transcript level: Swiss-Prot protein existence level 2. Involved in oxygen transport from the lung to the various peripheral tissues. From Colobus guereza (Mantled guereza) (Eastern black-and-white colobus monkey).
