[The description below was written by a language model from this plasmid's Addgene catalogue record and pLannotate feature annotations shown in this document.]
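Description:
pHBS1501 [IBB-GFP-mCherry3E]-[BFP-TDP43 deltaRRM] is a 9,072 nt mammalian expression plasmid built on the bidirectional pBI backbone. It places a splicing reporter and a TDP43 variant on the same molecule, so both are delivered to each transfected cell. It is propagated in E. coli as a high-copy plasmid through a ColE1/pUC-type origin, with ampicillin selection from a bla cassette. No mammalian selection marker is annotated. The short lacI and str hits appear to be backbone remnants.

Two divergent transcription units flank a central CMV regulatory region. On one side, the CMV enhancer and promoter drive TagBFP fused in frame to human TARDBP. The catalogue describes this as otherwise full-length TDP43 with its RRM deleted, which fits the shortened TARDBP annotation. On the other side, a minimal CMV promoter fragment drives the reporter. It begins with an importin-β-binding (IBB) domain from KPNA2, which should direct nuclear import, followed by superfolder GFP and then mCherry. The mCherry coding sequence is split into two fragments by an intervening segment that includes CFTR-derived sequence. This layout suggests that GFP reports overall expression, while intact mCherry depends on how the interrupting CFTR-derived region is spliced. TDP43 is known to regulate CFTR exon splicing, although the record does not spell out the exact readout. Each unit ends with a rabbit β-globin intron and poly(A) signal, and attB2 remnants sit at the cassette junctions.

The stated purpose is to test how TDP43 sequence affects its splicing activity. The RRM deletion removes the RNA-binding region, and BFP allows TDP43 levels to be monitored alongside the reporter.
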