Addgene plasmid #133325: pHBS1501 [IBB-GFP-mCherry3E]-[BFP-TDP43 deltaRRM]
Purpose: To test the effect of sequence on TDP43 splicing activity
Depositing lab: Rajat Rohatgi. Depositing organization: Stanford University. Publication: Phase separation-deficient TDP43 remains functional in splicing. Schmidt HB, Barreau A, Rohatgi R. Nat Commun. 2019 Oct 25;10(1):4890. doi: 10.1038/s41467-019-12740-2. PubMed 31653829.
Backbone
  Vector backbone: pBI
  Vector type: Mammalian Expression
Growth in bacteria
  Bacterial resistance: Ampicillin, 100 μg/mL
  Growth temperature: 37°C
  Growth strain: DH5alpha
  Copy number: High Copy
Gene/Insert
  Gene/Insert name: TARDBP mutant
  Species: H. sapiens (human)
  Mutation: Deletion of RRM in full-length TDP43
  Entrez Gene: TARDBP (a.k.a. ALS10, TDP-43)
  Cloning method: Gibson Cloning
Terms and licenses: Academic/Nonprofit Terms; Industry Terms: Not Available to Industry
Depositor comments: Please visit https://www.biorxiv.org/content/10.1101/548339v1 for bioRxiv preprint.
How to cite: pHBS1501 [IBB-GFP-mCherry3E]-[BFP-TDP43 deltaRRM] was a gift from Rajat Rohatgi (Addgene plasmid # 133325 ; http://n2t.net/addgene:133325 ; RRID:Addgene_133325)
